>Addgene plasmid #76812 | PANK2 gRNA (BRDN0001144887) | addgene full sequence | sequence record 186554 | Addgene Assembled Sequence
CCCGGGTGCAAAGATGGATAAAGTTTTAAACAGAGAGGAATCTTTGCAGCTAATGGACCTTCTAGGTCTT
GAAAGGAGTGGGAATTGGCTCCGGTGCCCGTCAGTGGGCAGAGCGCACATCGCCCACAGTCCCCGAGAAG
TTGGGGGGAGGGGTCGGCAATTGATCCGGTGCCTAGAGAAGGTGGCGCGGGGTAAACTGGGAAAGTGATG
TCGTGTACTGGCTCCGCCTTTTTCCCGAGGGTGGGGGAGAACCGTATATAAGTGCAGTAGTCGCCGTGAA
CGTTCTTTTTCGCAACGGGTTTGCCGCCAGAACACAGGTAAGTGCCGTGTGTGGTTCCCGCGGGCCTGGC
CTCTTTACGGGTTATGGCCCTTGCGTGCCTTGAATTACTTCCACCTGGCTGCAGTACGTGATTCTTGATC
CCGAGCTTCGGGTTGGAAGTGGGTGGGAGAGTTCGAGGCCTTGCGCTTAAGGAGCCCCTTCGCCTCGTGC
TTGAGTTGAGGCCTGGCCTGGGCGCTGGGGCCGCCGCGTGCGAATCTGGTGGCACCTTCGCGCCTGTCTC
GCTGCTTTCGATAAGTCTCTAGCCATTTAAAATTTTTGATGACCTGCTGCGACGCTTTTTTTCTGGCAAG
ATAGTCTTGTAAATGCGGGCCAAGATCTGCACACTGGTATTTCGGTTTTTGGGGCCGCGGGCGGCGACGG
GGCCCGTGCGTCCCAGCGCACATGTTCGGCGAGGCGGGGCCTGCGAGCGCGGCCACCGAGAATCGGACGG
GGGTAGTCTCAAGCTGGCCGGCCTGCTCTGGTGCCTGGCCTCGCGCCGCCGTGTATCGCCCCGCCCTGGG
CGGCAAGGCTGGCCCGGTCGGCACCAGTTGCGTGAGCGGAAAGATGGCCGCTTCCCGGCCCTGCTGCAGG
GAGCTCAAAATGGAGGACGCGGCGCTCGGGAGAGCGGGCGGGTGAGTCACCCACACAAAGGAAAAGGGCC
TTTCCGTCCTCAGCCGTCGCTTCATGTGACTCCACGGAGTACCGGGCGCCGTCCAGGCACCTCGATTAGT
TCTCGAGCTTTTGGAGTACGTCGTCTTTAGGTTGGGGGGAGGGGTTTTATGCGATGGAGTTTCCCCACAC
TGAGTGGGTGGAGACTGAAGTTAGGCCAGCTTGGCACTTGATGTAATTCTCCTTGGAATTTGCCCTTTTT
GAGTTTGGATCTTGGTTCATTCTCAAGCCTCAGACAGTGGTTCAAAGTTTTTTTCTTCCATTTCAGGTGT
CGTGACGTACGGCCACCATGACCGAGTACAAGCCCACGGTGCGCCTCGCCACCCGCGACGACGTCCCCAG
GGCCGTACGCACCCTCGCCGCCGCGTTCGCCGACTACCCCGCCACGCGCCACACCGTCGATCCGGACCGC
CACATCGAGCGGGTCACCGAGCTGCAAGAACTCTTCCTCACGCGCGTCGGGCTCGACATCGGCAAGGTGT
GGGTCGCGGACGACGGCGCCGCCGTGGCGGTCTGGACCACGCCGGAGAGCGTCGAAGCGGGGGCGGTGTT
CGCCGAGATCGGCCCGCGCATGGCCGAGTTGAGCGGTTCCCGGCTGGCCGCGCAGCAACAGATGGAAGGC
CTCCTGGCGCCGCACCGGCCCAAGGAGCCCGCGTGGTTCCTGGCCACCGTCGGAGTCTCGCCCGACCACC
AGGGCAAGGGTCTGGGCAGCGCCGTCGTGCTCCCCGGAGTGGAGGCGGCCGAGCGCGCCGGGGTGCCCGC
CTTCCTGGAGACCTCCGCGCCCCGCAACCTCCCCTTCTACGAGCGGCTCGGCTTCACCGTCACCGCCGAC
GTCGAGGTGCCCGAAGGACCGCGCACCTGGTGCATGACCCGCAAGCCCGGTGCCTGAACGCGTTAAGTCG
ACAATCAACCTCTGGATTACAAAATTTGTGAAAGATTGACTGGTATTCTTAACTATGTTGCTCCTTTTAC
GCTATGTGGATACGCTGCTTTAATGCCTTTGTATCATGCTATTGCTTCCCGTATGGCTTTCATTTTCTCC
TCCTTGTATAAATCCTGGTTGCTGTCTCTTTATGAGGAGTTGTGGCCCGTTGTCAGGCAACGTGGCGTGG
TGTGCACTGTGTTTGCTGACGCAACCCCCACTGGTTGGGGCATTGCCACCACCTGTCAGCTCCTTTCCGG
GACTTTCGCTTTCCCCCTCCCTATTGCCACGGCGGAACTCATCGCCGCCTGCCTTGCCCGCTGCTGGACA
GGGGCTCGGCTGTTGGGCACTGACAATTCCGTGGTGTTGTCGGGGAAATCATCGTCCTTTCCTTGGCTGC
TCGCCTGTGTTGCCACCTGGATTCTGCGCGGGACGTCCTTCTGCTACGTCCCTTCGGCCCTCAATCCAGC
GGACCTTCCTTCCCGCGGCCTGCTGCCGGCTCTGCGGCCTCTTCCGCGTCTTCGCCTTCGCCCTCAGACG
AGTCGGATCTCCCTTTGGGCCGCCTCCCCGCGTCGACTTTAAGACCAATGACTTACAAGGCAGCTGTAGA
TCTTAGCCACTTTTTAAAAGAAAAGGGGGGACTGGAAGGGCTAATTCACTCCCAACGAAGACAAGATCTG
CTTTTTGCTTGTACTGGGTCTCTCTGGTTAGACCAGATCTGAGCCTGGGAGCTCTCTGGCTAACTAGGGA
ACCCACTGCTTAAGCCTCAATAAAGCTTGCCTTGAGTGCTTCAAGTAGTGTGTGCCCGTCTGTTGTGTGA
CTCTGGTAACTAGAGATCCCTCAGACCCTTTTAGTCAGTGTGGAAAATCTCTAGCAGTACGTATAGTAGT
TCATGTCATCTTATTATTCAGTATTTATAACTTGCAAAGAAATGAATATCAGAGAGTGAGAGGAACTTGT
TTATTGCAGCTTATAATGGTTACAAATAAAGCAATAGCATCACAAATTTCACAAATAAAGCATTTTTTTC
ACTGCATTCTAGTTGTGGTTTGTCCAAACTCATCAATGTATCTTATCATGTCTGGCTCTAGCTATCCCGC
CCCTAACTCCGCCCATCCCGCCCCTAACTCCGCCCAGTTCCGCCCATTCTCCGCCCCATGGCTGACTAAT
TTTTTTTATTTATGCAGAGGCCGAGGCCGCCTCGGCCTCTGAGCTATTCCAGAAGTAGTGAGGAGGCTTT
TTTGGAGGCCTAGGGACGTACCCAATTCGCCCTATAGTGAGTCGTATTACGCGCGCTCACTGGCCGTCGT
TTTACAACGTCGTGACTGGGAAAACCCTGGCGTTACCCAACTTAATCGCCTTGCAGCACATCCCCCTTTC
GCCAGCTGGCGTAATAGCGAAGAGGCCCGCACCGATCGCCCTTCCCAACAGTTGCGCAGCCTGAATGGCG
AATGGG
[124 nt withheld, positions 3367-3490]
C
[91 nt withheld, positions 3492-3582]
A
[49 nt withheld, positions 3584-3632]
CCTTTGACGTTGGAGTCCACGTTCTTT
[37 nt withheld, positions 3660-3696]
ACCCTATCTCGGTCTATTCTTTTGATTTATAAGGGATTTTGCCGATTTCGGCCTATTGGTTAAAAAATGA
GCTGATTTAACAAAAATTTAACGCGAATTTTAACAAAATATTAACGCTTACAATTTAGGTGGCACTTTTC
GGGGAAATGTGCGCGGAACCCCTATTTGTTTATTTTTCTAAATACATTCAAATATGTATCCGCTCATGAG
ACAATAACCCTGATAAATGCTTCAATAATATTGAAAAAGGAAGAGTATGAGTATTCAACATTTCCGTGTC
GCCCTTATTCCCTTTTTTGCGGCATTTTGCCTTCCTGTTTTTGCTCACCCAGAAACGCTGGTGAAAGTAA
AAGATGCTGAAGATCAGTTGGGTGCACGAGTGGGTTACATCGAACTGGATCTCAACAGCGGTAAGATCCT
TGAGAGTTTTCGCCCCGAAGAACGTTTTCCAATGATGAGCACTTTTAAAGTTCTGCTATGTGGCGCGGTA
TTATCCCGTATTGACGCCGGGCAAGAGCAACTCGGTCGCCGCATACACTATTCTCAGAATGACTTGGTTG
AGTACTCACCAGTCACAGAAAAGCATCTTACGGATGGCATGACAGTAAGAGAATTATGCAGTGCTGCCAT
AACCATGAGTGATAACACTGCGGCCAACTTACTTCTGACAACGATCGGAGGACCGAAGGAGCTAACCGCT
TTTTTGCACAACATGGGGGATCATGTAACTCGCCTTGATCGTTGGGAACCGGAGCTGAATGAAGCCATAC
CAAACGACGAGCGTGACACCACGATGCCTGTAGCAATGGCAACAACGTTGCGCAAACTATTAACTGGCGA
ACTACTTACTCTAGCTTCCCGGCAACAATTAATAGACTGGATGGAGGCGGATAAAGTTGCAGGACCACTT
CTGCGCTCGGCCCTTCCGGCTGGCTGGTTTATTGCTGATAAATCTGGAGCCGGTGAGCGTGGGTCTCGCG
GTATCATTGCAGCACTGGGGCCAGATGGTAAGCCCTCCCGTATCGTAGTTATCTACACGACGGGGAGTCA
GGCAACTATGGATGAACGAAATAGACAGATCGCTGAGATAGGTGCCTCACTGATTAAGCATTGGTAACTG
TCAGACCAAGTTTACTCATATATACTTTAGATTGATTTAAAACTTCATTTTTAATTTAAAAGGATCTAGG
TGAAGATCCTTTTTGATAATCTCATGACCAAAATCCCTTAACGTGAGTTTTCGTTCCACTGAGCGTCAGA
CCCCGTAGAAAAGATCAAAGGATCTTCTTGAGATCCTTTTTTTCTGCGCGTAATCTGCTGCTTGCAAACA
AAAAAACCACCGCTACCAGCGGTGGTTTGTTTGCCGGATCAAGAGCTACCAACTCTTTTTCCGAAGGTAA
CTGGCTTCAGCAGAGCGCAGATACCAAATACTGTTCTTCTAGTGTAGCCGTAGTTAGGCCACCACTTCAA
GAACTCTGTAGCACCGCCTACATACCTCGCTCTGCTAATCCTGTTACCAGTGGCTGCTGCCAGTGGCGAT
AAGTCGTGTCTTACCGGGTTGGACTCAAGACGATAGTTACCGGATAAGGCGCAGCGGTCGGGCTGAACGG
GGGGTTCGTGCACACAGCCCAGCTTGGAGCGAACGACCTACACCGAACTGAGATACCTACAGCGTGAGCT
ATGAGAAAGCGCCACGCTTCCCGAAGGGAGAAAGGCGGACAGGTATCCGGTAAGCGGCAGGGTCGGAACA
GGAGAGCGCACGAGGGAGCTTCCAGGGGGAAACGCCTGGTATCTTTATAGTCCTGTCGGGTTTCGCCACC
TCTGACTTGAGCGTCGATTTTTGTGATGCTCGTCAGGGGGGCGGAGCCTATGGAAAAACGCCAGCAACGC
GGCCTTTTTACGGTTCCTGGCCTTTTGCTGGCCTTTTGCTCACATGTTCTTTCCTGCGTTATCCCCTGAT
TCTGTGGATAACCGTATTACCGCCTTTGAGTGAGCTGATACCGCTCGCCGCAGCCGAACGACCGAGCGCA
GCGAGTCAGTGAGCGAGGAAGCGGAAGAGCGCCCAATACGCAAACCGCCTCTCCCCGCGCGTTGGCCGAT
TCATTAATGCAGCTGGCACGACAGGTTTCCCGACTGGAAAGCGGGCAGTGAGCGCAACGCAATTAATGTG
AGTTAGCTCACTCATTAGGCACCCCAGGCTTTACACTTTATGCTTCCGGCTCGTATGTTGTGTGGAATTG
TGAGCGGATAACAATTTCACACAGGAAACAGCTATGACCATGATTACGCCAAGCGCGCAATTAACCCTCA
CTAAAGGGAACAAAAGCTGGAGCTGCAAGCTTAATGTAGTCTTATGCAATACTCTTGTAGTCTTGCAACA
TGGTAACGATGAGTTAGCAACATGCCTTACAAGGAGAGAAAAAGCACCGTGCATGCCGATTGGTGGAAGT
AAGGTGGTACGATCGTGCCTTATTAGGAAGGCAACAGACGGGTCTGACATGGATTGGACGAACCACTGAA
TTGCCGCATTGCAGAGATATTGTATTTAAGTGCCTAGCTCGATACATAAACGGGTCTCTCTGGTTAGACC
AGATCTGAGCCTGGGAGCTCTCTGGCTAACTAGGGAACCCACTGCTTAAGCCTCAATAAAGCTTGCCTTG
AGTGCTTCAAGTAGTGTGTGCCCGTCTGTTGTGTGACTCTGGTAACTAGAGATCCCTCAGACCCTTTTAG
TCAGTGTGGAAAATCTCTAGCAGTGGCGCCCGAACAGGGACTTGAAAGCGAAAGGGAAACCAGAGGAGCT
CTCTCGACGCAGGACTCGGCTTGCTGAAGCGCGCACGGCAAGAGGCGAGGGGCGGCGACTGGTGAGTACG
CCAAAAATTTTGACTAGCGGAGGCTAGAAGGAGAGAGATGGGTGCGAGAGCGTCAGTATTAAGCGGGGGA
GAATTAGATCGCGATGGGAAAAAATTCGGTTAAGGCCAGGGGGAAAGAAAAAATATAAATTAAAACATAT
AGTATGGGCAAGCAGGGAGCTAGAACGATTCGCAGTTAATCCTGGCCTGTTAGAAACATCAGAAGGCTGT
AGACAAATACTGGGACAGCTACAACCATCCCTTCAGACAGGATCAGAAGAACTTAGATCATTATATAATA
CAGTAGCAACCCTCTATTGTGTGCATCAAAGGATAGAGATAAAAGACACCAAGGAAGCTTTAGACAAGAT
AGAGGAAGAGCAAAACAAAAGTAAGACCACCGCACAGCAAGCGGCCGCTGATCTTCAGACCTGGAGGAGG
AGATATGAGGGACAATTGGAGAAGTGAATTATATAAATATAAAGTAGTAAAAATTGAACCATTAGGAGTA
GCACCCACCAAGGCAAAGAGAAGAGTGGTGCAGAGAGAAAAAAGAGCAGTGGGAATAGGAGCTTTGTTCC
TTGGGTTCTTGGGAGCAGCAGGAAGCACTATGGGCGCAGCGTCAATGACGCTGACGGTACAGGCCAGACA
ATTATTGTCTGGTATAGTGCAGCAGCAGAACAATTTGCTGAGGGCTATTGAGGCGCAACAGCATCTGTTG
CAACTCACAGTCTGGGGCATCAAGCAGCTCCAGGCAAGAATCCTGGCTGTGGAAAGATACCTAAAGGATC
AACAGCTCCTGGGGATTTGGGGTTGCTCTGGAAAACTCATTTGCACCACTGCTGTGCCTTGGAATGCTAG
TTGGAGTAATAAATCTCTGGAACAGATTTGGAATCACACGACCTGGATGGAGTGGGACAGAGAAATTAAC
AATTACACAAGCTTAATACACTCCTTAATTGAAGAATCGCAAAACCAGCAAGAAAAGAATGAACAAGAAT
TATTGGAATTAGATAAATGGGCAAGTTTGTGGAATTGGTTTAACATAACAAATTGGCTGTGGTATATAAA
ATTATTCATAATGATAGTAGGAGGCTTGGTAGGTTTAAGAATAGTTTTTGCTGTACTTTCTATAGTGAAT
AGAGTTAGGCAGGGATATTCACCATTATCGTTTCAGACCCACCTCCCAACCCCGAGGGGACCCAGAGAGG
GCCTATTTCCCATGATTCCTTCATATTTGCATATACGATACAAGGCTGTTAGAGAGATAATTAGAATTAA
TTTGACTGTAAACACAAAGATATTAGTACAAAATACGTGACGTAGAAAGTAATAATTTCTTGGGTAGTTT
GCAGTTTTAAAATTATGTTTTAAAATGGACTATCATATGCTTACCGTAACTTGAAAGTATTTCGATTTCT
TGGCTTTATATATCTTGTGGAAAGGACGAAACACCGAATGAGAGGCTATCGTGACGGTTTTAGAGCTAGA
AATAGCAAGTTAAAATAAGGCTAGTCCGTTATCAACTTGAAAAAGTGGCACCGAGTCGGTGCTTTTTTAA
GCTTGGCGTAACTAGATCTTGAGACAAATGGCAGTATTCATCCACAATTTTAAAAGAAAAGGGGGGATTG
GGGGGTACAGTGCAGGGGAAAGAATAGTAGACATAATAGCAACAGACATACAAACTAAAGAATTACAAAA
ACAAATTACAAAAATTCAAAATTTTCGGGTTTATTACAGGGACAGCAGAGATCCACTTTGGCGCCGGCTC
GAGGGGG
Features (pLannotate 1.2.2; 29 found; start..end, strand, type, name):
     14..80      +  CDS            small t antigen (fragment): SV40 (simian virus 40) small t antigen
    106..317     +  promoter       EF-1α core promoter: core promoter for human elongation factor EF-1α
    318..1256    +  intron         EF-1α intron A: intron upstream of the start codon of human EF-1α
   1278..1877    +  CDS            PuroR (fragment): puromycin N-acetyltransferase; pac from Streptomyces; confers resistance to puromycin
   1893..2481    +  misc_feature   WPRE: woodchuck hepatitis virus posttranscriptional regulatory element
   2532..2551    +  misc_feature   cPPT/CTS (fragment): central polypurine tract and central termination sequence of HIV-1
   2553..2786    +  LTR            3' LTR (ΔU3): self-inactivating 3' long terminal repeat (LTR) from HIV-1
   2864..2985    +  polyA_signal   SV40 poly(A) signal: SV40 polyadenylation signal
   3025..3160    +  rep_origin     SV40 ori: SV40 origin of replication
   3181..3199    -  promoter       T7 promoter: promoter for bacteriophage T7 RNA polymerase
   3207..3362    +  CDS            lacZα (fragment): LacZα fragment of β-galactosidase; lacZ fragment
   3367..3795    +  rep_origin     f1 ori (sequence partly withheld): f1 bacteriophage origin of replication; arrow indicates direction of (+) strand synthesis
   3848..3952    +  promoter       AmpR promoter: bla
   3953..4813    +  CDS            AmpR: β-lactamase; bla; confers resistance to ampicillin, carbenicillin, and related antibiotics
   4984..5572    +  rep_origin     ori: high-copy-number ColE1/pMB1/pBR322/pUC origin of replication
   5755..5847    +  CDS            lacI (fragment): lac repressor; lacI; The lac repressor binds to the lac operator to inhibit transcription in E. coli. This inhibition can be relieved by adding lactose or isopropyl-β-D-thiogalactopyranoside (IPTG).
   5860..5881    +  protein_bind   CAP binding site: CAP binding activates transcription in the presence of cAMP. E. coli catabolite activator protein
   5896..5926    +  promoter       lac promoter: promoter for the E. coli lac operon
   5934..5950    +  protein_bind   lac operator: The lac repressor binds to the lac operator to inhibit transcription in E. coli. This inhibition can be relieved by adding lactose or isopropyl-β-D-thiogalactopyranoside (IPTG). lac repressor encoded by lacI
   5995..6013    +  promoter       T3 promoter: promoter for bacteriophage T3 RNA polymerase
   6041..6267    +  promoter       RSV promoter: Rous sarcoma virus enhancer/promoter
   6268..6448    +  LTR            5' LTR (truncated): truncated 5' long terminal repeat (LTR) from HIV-1
   6495..6620    +  misc_feature   HIV-1 Ψ: packaging signal of human immunodeficiency virus type 1
   6604..6967    +  CDS            HIV-1 gag (fragment): gag protein from human immunodeficiency virus 1; gag
   7113..7346    +  misc_feature   RRE: The Rev response element (RRE) of HIV-1 allows for Rev-dependent mRNA export from the nucleus to the cytoplasm.
   7723..7749    +  CDS            Rev (fragment): human immunodeficiency virus 1 (HIV-1) Rev protein; rev; enhances nuclear export of unspliced and incompletely spliced viral mRNAs
   7753..7993    +  promoter       U6 promoter: RNA polymerase III promoter for human U6 snRNA
   8023..8098    +  misc_RNA       gRNA scaffold: guide RNA scaffold for the Streptococcus pyogenes CRISPR/Cas9 system
   8154..8271    +  misc_feature   cPPT/CTS: central polypurine tract and central termination sequence of HIV-1
