[The description below was written by a language model from this plasmid's Addgene catalogue record and pLannotate feature annotations shown in this document.]
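Description:
PANK2 gRNA (BRDN0001144887) is a third-generation lentiviral guide RNA plasmid built on the lentiGuide-Puro backbone and designed to target human PANK2 (pantothenate kinase 2) against the reference transcript NM_153638.2. It is propagated in E. coli as a high-copy plasmid through a ColE1/pUC-type origin with ampicillin selection (AmpR, β-lactamase). The backbone also carries an f1 origin, an SV40 origin and poly(A) signal, and remnants of lac and T7/T3 cloning-vector elements.

The transfer cassette begins with an RSV promoter fused to a truncated HIV-1 5' LTR, which makes genomic RNA production Tat-independent. This is followed by the Ψ packaging signal with a partial gag sequence, the Rev response element for Rev-dependent nuclear export, and a cPPT/CTS that aids nuclear import. It ends in a self-inactivating ΔU3 3' LTR, so the integrated provirus lacks LTR promoter activity. Within this unit, a human U6 RNA polymerase III promoter drives the PANK2-specific spacer joined to the Streptococcus pyogenes Cas9 gRNA scaffold. A separate EF-1α core promoter with its intron A expresses puromycin N-acetyltransferase for selection of transduced mammalian cells, and a WPRE boosts transcript expression.

The plasmid does not encode Cas9, so it must be used with a separate Cas9 vector such as lentiCas9-Blast or in cells that already express the nuclease. It is an individual clone associated with a human kinome gRNA library produced using optimized sgRNA design rules, and it is suited to knockout of PANK2 in human cells after lentiviral delivery.
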