Addgene plasmid #76812: PANK2 gRNA (BRDN0001144887)
Purpose: 3rd generation lentiviral gRNA plasmid targeting human PANK2
Depositing lab: John Doench & David Root. Depositing organization: Broad Institute. Publication: Optimized sgRNA design to maximize activity and minimize off-target effects of CRISPR-Cas9. Doench JG, Fusi N, Sullender M, Hegde M, Vaimberg EW, Donovan KF, Smith I, Tothova Z, Wilen C, Orchard R, Virgin HW, Listgarten J, Root DE. Nat Biotechnol. 2016 Jan 18. doi: 10.1038/nbt.3437. PubMed 26780180.
Backbone
  Vector backbone: lentiGuide-Puro
  Backbone manufacturer: Zhang Lab (Addgene plasmid # 52963)
  Vector type: Mammalian Expression, Lentiviral, CRISPR
  Selectable markers: Puromycin
Growth in bacteria
  Bacterial resistance: Ampicillin, 100 μg/mL
  Growth temperature: 37°C
  Growth strain: DH5alpha
  Copy number: High Copy
Gene/Insert
  Gene/Insert name: PANK2 (alt name: NM_153638.2)
  gRNA/shRNA sequence: AATGAGAGGCTATCGTGACG
  Species: H. sapiens (human)
  Entrez Gene: PANK2 (a.k.a. C20orf48, HARP, HSS, NBIA1, PKAN)
  Promoter: hU6
  Cloning method: Unknown
  Sequencing primers: 5′ U6-F; 3′ pS2-R
Terms and licenses: Academic/Nonprofit Terms; Industry Terms: Not Available to Industry
Depositor comments: The gRNA was designed to target the following Genbank reference sequence(s): NM_153638.2. Note that this plasmid does NOT contain Cas9. It should be used in conjunction with lentiCas9-Blast (Addgene #52962) or otherwise with cell lines already expressing Cas9. Browse the full kinome gRNA library at http://www.addgene.org/pooled-library/broadgpp-human-kinome/ or visit http://www.broadinstitute.org/rnai/public/ for detailed protocols and information.
How to cite: PANK2 gRNA (BRDN0001144887) was a gift from John Doench & David Root (Addgene plasmid # 76812 ; http://n2t.net/addgene:76812 ; RRID:Addgene_76812)
