>Addgene plasmid #76812 | PANK2 gRNA (BRDN0001144887) | depositor partial sequence | sequence record 144272 | Target Sequence
AATGAGAGGCTATCGTGACG
