>Addgene plasmid #76812 | PANK2 gRNA (BRDN0001144887) | addgene partial sequence | sequence record 186553 | hU6-F
TAGAAAGTAATAATTTCTTGGGTAGTTTGCAGTTTTAAAATTATGTTTTAAAATGGACTATCATATGCTT
ACCGTAACTTGAAAGTATTTCGATTTCTTGGCTTTATATATCTTGTGGAAAGGACGAAACACCGAATGAG
AGGCTATCGTGACGGTTTTAGAGCTAGAAATAGCAAGTTAAAATAAGGCTAGTCCGTTATCAACTTGAAA
AAGTGGCACCGAGTCGGTGCTTTTTTAAGCTTGGCGTAACTAGATCTTGAGACAAATGGCAGTATTCATC
CACAATTTTAAAAGAAAAGGGGGGATTGGGGGGTACAGTGCAGGGGAAAGAATAGTAGACATAATAGCAA
CAGACATACAAACTAAAGAATTACAAAAACAAATTACAAAAATTCAAAATTTTCGGGTTTATTACAGGGA
CAGCAGAGATCCACTTTGGCGCCGGCTCGAGGGGGCCCGGGTGCAAAGATGGATAAAGTTTTAAACAGAG
AGGAATCTTTGCAGCTAATGGACCTTCTAGGTCTTGAAAGGAGTGGGAATTGGCTCCGGTGCCCGTCAGT
GGGCAGAGCG
